Addgene plasmid #139926: pBEL2041
Purpose: Complementation plasmid for LetAB with 4 ring (rings 1237) LetB mutant
Depositing lab: Gira Bhabha & Damian Ekiert. Depositing organization: NYU Grossman School of Medicine. Publication: LetB Structure Reveals a Tunnel for Lipid Transport across the Bacterial Envelope. Isom GL, Coudray N, MacRae MR, McManus CT, Ekiert DC, Bhabha G. Cell. 2020 Apr 30;181(3):653-664.e19. doi: 10.1016/j.cell.2020.03.030. PubMed 32359438.
Backbone
  Vector backbone: pET17b
  Vector type: Bacterial Expression
Growth in bacteria
  Bacterial resistance: Ampicillin, 100 μg/mL
  Growth temperature: 37°C
  Growth strain: DH5alpha
  Copy number: High Copy
Gene/Insert
  Gene/Insert name: LetAB
  Species: E. coli
  Mutation: LetA-LetB (1-391; 747-877)
  Cloning method: Gibson Cloning
Terms and licenses: Academic/Nonprofit Terms; Industry Terms: Not Available to Industry
Depositor comments: Please visit https://www.biorxiv.org/content/10.1101/748145v1 for bioRxiv preprint.
How to cite: pBEL2041 was a gift from Gira Bhabha & Damian Ekiert (Addgene plasmid # 139926 ; http://n2t.net/addgene:139926 ; RRID:Addgene_139926)
