[The description below was written by a language model from this plasmid's Addgene catalogue record and pLannotate feature annotations shown in this document.]
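Description:
pBEL2041 is a bacterial expression plasmid built on the pET17b backbone that carries the Escherichia coli LetAB operon with a shortened form of LetB. It is about 6 kb, replicates from a ColE1/pMB1-type origin and is selected with ampicillin through the β-lactamase (AmpR) gene and its own promoter. The backbone also retains the pBR322 bom mobility region and a rop annotation. The catalogue lists the plasmid as high copy, although Rop is normally associated with copy-number restraint.

The insert sits between a T7 promoter with the phage T7 gene 10 ribosome binding site and a T7 terminator. It comprises yebS (LetA) followed by yebT (LetB). The two reading frames overlap slightly in the feature table, which suggests the native operon arrangement was kept. LetB is annotated only as a fragment because residues 1–391 are joined directly to residues 747–877. According to the record, this leaves four of the protein's rings (rings 1, 2, 3 and 7). Both proteins are annotated as components of a transport pathway that contributes to membrane integrity, and LetB is thought to span the periplasm. The associated publication describes its structure as a tunnel for lipid transport across the cell envelope. A short match to a T7 gene 10B-derived solubility tag lies after the LetB coding region, just upstream of the terminator. It is probably residual vector sequence, and the record does not describe any tag on the insert.

The stated purpose is complementation, supplying LetA with the four-ring LetB variant, presumably to test whether a shortened tunnel can still support function. The record does not specify the host strain or the assay used.
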