Features (pLannotate 1.2.2; 12 found; start..end, strand, type, name):
    222..240     +  promoter       T7 promoter: promoter for bacteriophage T7 RNA polymerase
    272..294     +  RBS            RBS: efficient ribosome binding site from bacteriophage T7 gene 10 (Olins and Rangwala, 1989)
    302..1582    +  CDS            yebS: YEBS_ECOLI - Experimental evidence at protein level: Swiss-Prot protein existence level 1. Component of a transport pathway that contributes to membrane integrity. From Escherichia coli (strain K12).
   1554..3119    +  CDS            yebT (fragment): YEBT_ECOLI - Experimental evidence at protein level: Swiss-Prot protein existence level 1. Component of a transport pathway that contributes to membrane integrity (PubMed:27795327). May directly span the intermembrane space, facilitating the transport of substrates across the periplasm (Probable). From Escherichia coli (strain K12).
   3144..3193    +  CDS            SET1 (fragment): solubility-enhancement tag derived from T7 phage gene 10B
   3201..3248    +  terminator     T7 terminator: transcription terminator for bacteriophage T7 RNA polymerase
   3379..3483    +  promoter       AmpR promoter: bla
   3484..4344    +  CDS            AmpR: β-lactamase; bla; confers resistance to ampicillin, carbenicillin, and related antibiotics
   4515..5103    +  rep_origin     ori: high-copy-number ColE1/pMB1/pBR322/pUC origin of replication
   5289..5428    -  misc_feature   bom: basis of mobility region from pBR322
   5530..5721    -  CDS            rop: Rop protein, which maintains plasmids at low copy number; rop
   5738..110     +  CDS            YPB1_ECOLX (across the origin): Protein predicted: Swiss-Prot protein existence level 4. From Escherichia coli.
>Addgene plasmid #139926 | pBEL2041 | addgene full sequence | sequence record 309828 | Addgene NGS Result
GACTTTACGAAACACGGAAACCGAAGACCATTCATGTTGTTGCTCAGGTCGCAGACGTTTTGCAGCAGCA
GTCGCTTCACGTTCGCTCGCGTATCGGTGATTCATTCTGCTAACCAGTAAGGCAACCCCGCCAGCCTAGC
CGGGTCCTCAACGACAGGAGCACGATCATGCGCACCCGTGGCCAGGACCCAACGCTGCCCGAGATCTCGA
TCCCGCGAAATTAATACGACTCACTATAGGGAGACCACAACGGTTTCCCTCTAGAAATAATTTTGTTTAA
CTTTAAGAAGGAGATATACATATGGCTCTTAACACACCACAAATTACGCCGACAAAAAAGATAACAGTGA
GGGCAATCGGCGAGGAACTGCCGCGTGGTGATTACCAACGTTGCCCGCAATGTGACATGCTGTTTAGCCT
GCCCGAGATAAATTCTCATCAAAGTGCCTATTGTCCGCGCTGTCAGGCAAAAATTCGTGACGGGCGCGAC
TGGTCGCTAACGCGCCTGGCGGCAATGGCCTTCACCATGCTGTTGCTTATGCCGTTTGCCTGGGGCGAAC
CGCTGTTGCATATCTGGCTGTTAGGCATTCGTATTGACGCCAACGTTATGCAAGGCATCTGGCAAATGAC
CAAACAGGGCGATGCGATAACGGGGTCGATGGTCTTTTTCTGCGTTATTGGTGCCCCGCTCATTCTGGTG
ACCTCCATAGCTTATTTATGGTTTGGTAACCGACTGGGAATGAATTTACGTCCGGTACTGCTGATGCTTG
AGCGACTTAAAGAGTGGGTAATGCTCGATATCTACCTGGTCGGCATTGGCGTTGCTTCTATAAAGGTACA
GGATTATGCCCATATCCAGGCTGGTGTCGGCTTGTTCTCTTTTGTGGCGTTGGTGATTTTAACGACGGTG
ACGTTGTCACATCTTAATGTCGAAGAACTGTGGGAGCGATTTTATCCGCAGCGCCCCGCTACGCGTAGGG
ACGAGAAACTTCGTGTCTGCCTAGGGTGCCATTTTACCGGCTATCCAGATCAGCGTGGTCGCTGCCCGCG
TTGCCATATCCCGCTACGCCTGCGTCGCCGTCATAGTCTGCAAAAATGCTGGGCGGCGCTGTTAGCGTCA
ATCGTTTTATTGTTACCTGCCAACCTGTTGCCTATTTCTATCATTTATCTGAACGGAGGACGGCAGGAAG
ATACAATTCTTTCCGGAATTATGTCGCTGGCAAGTAGCAACATTGCGGTTGCAGGAATCGTGTTTATCGC
CAGTATTCTGGTCCCGTTTACTAAAGTGATCGTCATGTTCACTTTACTGTTGAGCATTCATTTTAAATGC
CAGCAAGGTTTACGCACACGCATTCTGTTACTGCGGATGGTGACCTGGATTGGTCGCTGGTCGATGCTCG
ACCTGTTTGTCATATCTTTAACCATGTCGCTGATTAATCGCGATCAGATCCTCGCTTTTACTATGGGACC
GGCTGCGTTTTATTTCGGCGCAGCGGTAATTTTGACTATTCTTGCTGTGGAATGGCTGGACAGCCGCTTA
CTTTGGGATGCACATGAGTCAGGAAACGCCCGCTTCGACGACTGAAGCGCAGATTAAAAATAAACGCCGT
ATCTCACCTTTCTGGCTGCTGCCGTTCATCGCGCTAATGATTGCCAGTTGGCTGATTTGGGACAGTTATC
AGGACCGGGGTAATACCGTCACCATCGACTTTATGTCGGCGGATGGTATTGTTCCAGGCCGTACGCCTGT
TCGTTATCAGGGCGTTGAAGTCGGAACAGTGCAGGACATCAGCCTCAGCGACGATCTTCGTAAGATTGAA
GTCAAGGTCAGCATCAAGTCCGATATGAAAGATGCGCTGCGCGAAGAGACTCAGTTCTGGCTGGTGACGC
CAAAAGCATCGTTGGCAGGTGTCTCCGGGCTGGACGCCCTCGTCGGTGGGAACTATATCGGCATGATGCC
CGGGAAAGGTAAAGAGCAGGATCACTTTGTCGCACTCGATACCCAACCGAAATATCGGCTGGACAATGGC
GATCTGATGATCCACCTGCAAGCCCCCGATCTCGGTTCGCTGAACAGCGGTTCATTGGTCTATTTCCGCA
AGATCCCGGTGGGAAAAGTCTACGACTATGCCATCAATCCCAACAAGCAAGGCGTGGTGATTGATGTCCT
GATCGAGCGGCGTTTTACCGATCTGGTGAAAAAAGGTAGCCGTTTCTGGAACGTTTCCGGCGTTGATGCC
AACGTCAGTATCAGTGGCGCGAAGGTGAAACTGGAAAGCTTGGCGGCACTGGTTAACGGTGCGATTGCCT
TCGATTCACCAGAAGAGTCGAAACCTGCCGAGGCGGAAGATACCTTTGGTCTGTATGAAGATCTGGCCCA
CAGCCAGCGTGGCGTAATAATAAAACTGGAACTGCCGAGTGGGGCCGGATTAACCGCCGACTCGACGCCG
TTAATGTATCAGGGGCTGGAAGTCGGACAGCTGACTAAACTGGATTTAAATCCTGGTGGTAAAGTCACAG
GGGAAATGACCGTTGATCCCAGCGTCGTTACCCTGCTTCGTGAAAATACCCGCATCGAATTACGCAACCC
GAAATTATCCCTTAGCGATGCTAATCTCAGCGCCCTGCTGACCGGCAAAACCTTCGAGCTGGTGCCCGGC
GATGGCGAGCCACGCAAAGAATTCGTTGTTGTGCCAGGCGAAAAAGCACTGCTGCATGAACCTGATGGCT
TAAGCATTATTGTTGAAGCGCCGGAAGCCGGTTCGTTAGGCATCGGTACGCCTGTGCTGTTCCGTGGTCT
GGAAGTCGGTACGGTTACAGGAATGACGCTGGGGACATTGTCAGATCGCGTGATGATTGCGATGCGCATC
AGTAAACGCTATCAACACCTGGTGCGTAACAATTCCGTCTTCTGGTTGGCATCGGGTTACAGTCTGGACT
TTGGTCTGACGGGCGGCGTAGTGAAAACCGGCACCTTTAACCAGTTTATCCGTGGCGGCATCGCCTTCGC
CACGCCTCCGGGTACGCCACTGGCACCGAAAGCCCAGGAAGGCAAACACTTCCTGTTGCAGGAAAGTGAA
CCGAAAGAGTGGCGTGAATGGGGAACTGCGCTTCCCAAATAATGCCCACCTCGAGCAGATCCGGCTGCTA
ACAAAGCCCGAAAGGAAGCTGAGTTGGCTGCTGCCACCGCTGAGCAATAACTAGCATAACCCCTTGGGGC
CTCTAAACGGGTCTTGAGGGGTTTTTTGCTGAAAGGAGGAACTATATCCGGATAATTCTTGAAGACGAAA
GGGCCTCGTGATACGCCTATTTTTATAGGTTAATGTCATGATAATAATGGTTTCTTAGACGTCAGGTGGC
ACTTTTCGGGGAAATGTGCGCGGAACCCCTATTTGTTTATTTTTCTAAATACATTCAAATATGTATCCGC
TCATGAGACAATAACCCTGATAAATGCTTCAATAATATTGAAAAAGGAAGAGTATGAGTATTCAACATTT
CCGTGTCGCCCTTATTCCCTTTTTTGCGGCATTTTGCCTTCCTGTTTTTGCTCACCCAGAAACGCTGGTG
AAAGTAAAAGATGCTGAAGATCAGTTGGGTGCACGAGTGGGTTACATCGAACTGGATCTCAACAGCGGTA
AGATCCTTGAGAGTTTTCGCCCCGAAGAACGTTTTCCAATGATGAGCACTTTTAAAGTTCTGCTATGTGG
CGCGGTATTATCCCGTGTTGACGCCGGGCAAGAGCAACTCGGTCGCCGCATACACTATTCTCAGAATGAC
TTGGTTGAGTACTCACCAGTCACAGAAAAGCATCTTACGGATGGCATGACAGTAAGAGAATTATGCAGTG
CTGCCATAACCATGAGTGATAACACTGCGGCCAACTTACTTCTGACAACGATCGGAGGACCGAAGGAGCT
AACCGCTTTTTTGCACAACATGGGGGATCATGTAACTCGCCTTGATCGTTGGGAACCGGAGCTGAATGAA
GCCATACCAAACGACGAGCGTGACACCACGATGCCTGCAGCAATGGCAACAACGTTGCGCAAACTATTAA
CTGGCGAACTACTTACTCTAGCTTCCCGGCAACAATTAATAGACTGGATGGAGGCGGATAAAGTTGCAGG
ACCACTTCTGCGCTCGGCCCTTCCGGCTGGCTGGTTTATTGCTGATAAATCTGGAGCCGGTGAGCGTGGG
TCTCGCGGTATCATTGCAGCACTGGGGCCAGATGGTAAGCCCTCCCGTATCGTAGTTATCTACACGACGG
GGAGTCAGGCAACTATGGATGAACGAAATAGACAGATCGCTGAGATAGGTGCCTCACTGATTAAGCATTG
GTAACTGTCAGACCAAGTTTACTCATATATACTTTAGATTGATTTAAAACTTCATTTTTAATTTAAAAGG
ATCTAGGTGAAGATCCTTTTTGATAATCTCATGACCAAAATCCCTTAACGTGAGTTTTCGTTCCACTGAG
CGTCAGACCCCGTAGAAAAGATCAAAGGATCTTCTTGAGATCCTTTTTTTCTGCGCGTAATCTGCTGCTT
GCAAACAAAAAAACCACCGCTACCAGCGGTGGTTTGTTTGCCGGATCAAGAGCTACCAACTCTTTTTCCG
AAGGTAACTGGCTTCAGCAGAGCGCAGATACCAAATACTGTCCTTCTAGTGTAGCCGTAGTTAGGCCACC
ACTTCAAGAACTCTGTAGCACCGCCTACATACCTCGCTCTGCTAATCCTGTTACCAGTGGCTGCTGCCAG
TGGCGATAAGTCGTGTCTTACCGGGTTGGACTCAAGACGATAGTTACCGGATAAGGCGCAGCGGTCGGGC
TGAACGGGGGGTTCGTGCACACAGCCCAGCTTGGAGCGAACGACCTACACCGAACTGAGATACCTACAGC
GTGAGCTATGAGAAAGCGCCACGCTTCCCGAAGGGAGAAAGGCGGACAGGTATCCGGTAAGCGGCAGGGT
CGGAACAGGAGAGCGCACGAGGGAGCTTCCAGGGGGAAACGCCTGGTATCTTTATAGTCCTGTCGGGTTT
CGCCACCTCTGACTTGAGCGTCGATTTTTGTGATGCTCGTCAGGGGGGCGGAGCCTATGGAAAAACGCCA
GCAACGCGGCCTTTTTACGGTTCCTGGCCTTTTGCTGGCCTTTTGCTCACATGTTCTTTCCTGCGTTATC
CCCTGATTCTGTGGATAACCGTATTACCGCCTTTGAGTGAGCTGATACCGCTCGCCGCAGCCGAACGACC
GAGCGCAGCGAGTCAGTGAGCGAGGAAGCGGAAGAGCGCCTGATGCGGTATTTTCTCCTTACGCATCTGT
GCGGTATTTCACACCGCAATGGTGCACTCTCAGTACAATCTGCTCTGATGCCGCATAGTTAAGCCAGTAT
ACACTCCGCTATCGCTACGTGACTGGGTCATGGCTGCGCCCCGACACCCGCCAACACCCGCTGACGCGCC
CTGACGGGCTTGTCTGCTCCCGGCATCCGCTTACAGACAAGCTGTGACCGTCTCCGGGAGCTGCATGTGT
CAGAGGTTTTCACCGTCATCACCGAAACGCGCGAGGCAGCTGCGGTAAAGCTCATCAGCGTGGTCGTGAA
GCGATTCACAGATGTCTGCCTGTTCATCCGCGTCCAGCTCGTTGAGTTTCTCCAGAAGCGTTAATGTCTG
GCTTCTGATAAAGCGGGCCATGTTAAGGGCGGTTTTTTCCTGTTTGGTCACTGATGCCTCCGTGTAAGGG
GGATTTCTGTTCATGGGGGTAATGATACCGATGAAACGAGAGAGGATGCTCACGATACGGGTTACTGATG
ATGAACATGCCCGGTTACTGGAACGTTGTGAGGGTAAACAACTGGCGGTATGGATGCGGCGGGACCAGAG
AAAAATCACTCAGGGTCAATGCCAGCGCTTCGTTAATACAGATGTAGGTGTTCCACAGGGTAGCCAGCAG
CATCCTGCGATGCAGATCCGGAACATAATGGTGCAGGGCGCTGACTTCCGCGTTTCCA
